>Addgene plasmid #63567 | pCDNA3.1-Flag-H2A K15R | depositor partial sequence | sequence record 105699 | Insert DNA Sequence
CCATGGACTACAAGGACGACGATGACAAGGTACCTAGGATCCAGTCGGGACGTGGCAAGCAGGGCGGCAA
AGCTCGCGCCAAGGCCAGGACCCGCTCTTCTCGGGCCGGGCTTCAGTTTCCCGTAGGCCGAGTGCATCGC
CTGCTCCGCAAAGGCAACTATGCGGAGCGGGTCGGTGCTGGAGCGCCGGTGTACCTGGCGGCGGTGCTGG
AGTACCTGACCGCCGAGATCCTGGAGCTGGCTGGCAACGCGGCCCGCGACAACAAGAAGACTCGCATCAT
CCCGCGTCACCTCCAGCTGGCCATCCGCAACGATGAGGAGCTCAACAAGCTTCTGGGCAAAGTCACCATC
GCACAGGGTGGCGTCCTGCCCAACATCCAGGCCGTGCTACTGCCCAAGAAGACCGAGAGCCACCACAAGG
CCAAGGGCAAGTAACAGATATC
