>Addgene plasmid #63567 | pCDNA3.1-Flag-H2A K15R | addgene partial sequence | sequence record 107037 | CMV-F 5'-CGCAAATGGGCGGTAGGCGTG-3'
ACTGCTTACTGGCTTATCGAAATTAATACGACTCACTATAGGGAGACCCAAGCTGGCTAGCGTTTAAACT
TAAGCTTACCATGGACTACAAGGACGACGATGACAAGGTACCTAGGATCCAGTCGGGACGTGGCAAGCAG
GGCGGCAAAGCTCGCGCCAAGGCCAGGACCCGCTCTTCTCGGGCCGGGCTTCAGTTTCCCGTAGGCCGAG
TGCATCGCCTGCTCCGCAAAGGCAACTATGCGGAGCGGGTCGGTGCTGGAGCGCCGGTGTACCTGGCGGC
GGTGCTGGAGTACCTGACCGCCGAGATCCTGGAGCTGGCTGGCAACGCGGCCCGCGACAACAAGAAGACT
CGCATCATCCCGCGTCACCTCCAGCTGGCCATCCGCAACGATGAGGAGCTCAACAAGCTTCTGGGCAAAG
TCACCATCGCACAGGGTGGCGTCCTGCCCAACATCCAGGCCGTGCTACTGCCCAAGAAGACCGAGAGCCA
CCACAAGGCCAAGGGCAAGTAACAGATATCCAGCACAGTGGCGGCCGCTCGAGTCTAGAGGGCCCGTTTA
AACCCGCTGATCAGCCTCGACTGTGCCTTCTAGTTGCCAGCCATCTGTTGTTTGCCCCTCCCCCGTGCCT
TCCTTGACCCTGGAAGGTGCCACTCCCACTGTCCTTTCCTAATAAAATGAGGAAATTGCATCGCATTGTC
TGAGTAGGTGTCATTCTATTCT
