>Addgene plasmid #63567 | pCDNA3.1-Flag-H2A K15R | addgene partial sequence | sequence record 107039 | BGH-rev 5'-TAGAAGGCACAGTCGAGG-3'
TGTGCTGGATATCTGTTACTTGCCCTTGGCCTTGTGGTGGCTCTCGGTCTTCTTGGGCAGTAGCACGGCC
TGGATGTTGGGCAGGACGCCACCCTGTGCGATGGTGACTTTGCCCAGAAGCTTGTTGAGCTCCTCATCGT
TGCGGATGGCCAGCTGGAGGTGACGCGGGATGATGCGAGTCTTCTTGTTGTCGCGGGCCGCGTTGCCAGC
CAGCTCCAGGATCTCGGCGGTCAGGTACTCCAGCACCGCCGCCAGGTACACCGGCGCTCCAGCACCGACC
CGCTCCGCATAGTTGCCTTTGCGGAGCAGGCGATGCACTCGGCCTACGGGAAACTGAAGCCCGGCCCGAG
AAGAGCGGGTCCTGGCCTTGGCGCGAGCTTTGCCGCCCTGCTTGCCACGTCCCGACTGGATCCTAGGTAC
CTTGTCATCGTCGTCCTTGTAGTCCATGGTAAGCTTAAGTTTAAACGCTAGCCAGCTTGGGTCTCCCTAT
AGTGAGTCGTATTAATTTCGATAAGCCAGTAAGCAGTGGGTTCTCTAGTTAGCCAGAGAGCTCTGCTTAT
ATAGACCTCCCACCGTACACGCCTACCGCCCATTTGCGTCAAT
