[The description below was written by a language model from this plasmid's Addgene catalogue record.]
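Description:
pCDNA3.1-Flag-H2A K15R is a mammalian expression plasmid built on the pcDNA3.1 backbone, designed to produce an epitope-tagged point mutant of human histone H2A in transfected cells. It is propagated in E. coli under ampicillin selection. The record does not list a mammalian selection marker, the replication origin or the copy number, and no feature table is provided, so backbone details beyond the catalogue fields cannot be confirmed here.

The insert is a roughly 394 bp human H2A coding sequence (annotated to the H2AC20/HIST2H2AC gene), cloned between BamHI and EcoRV sites that both remain intact. Transcription is driven by the CMV promoter, a strong constitutive promoter widely used in mammalian cell lines. The use of a BGH reverse sequencing primer is consistent with the bovine growth hormone polyadenylation region typical of this backbone. A Flag epitope with a short linker is fused to the N terminus of the histone, allowing detection and immunoprecipitation with anti-Flag antibodies and distinguishing the exogenous protein from endogenous H2A.

The defining feature is the substitution of lysine 15 with arginine, which preserves the positive charge but removes a potential ubiquitin acceptor residue. The associated publication concerns RNF168-mediated ubiquitination of lysines 13 to 15 on H2A/H2AX in DNA damage signalling, so this construct is suited to mapping ubiquitination sites on the H2A N-terminal tail, typically by comparing its modification with that of wild-type or other lysine-mutant versions of the histone.
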