Addgene plasmid #63567: pCDNA3.1-Flag-H2A K15R
Purpose: Expression of human H2A with K15R tagged with Flag
Depositing lab: Titia Sixma. Depositing organization: Netherlands Cancer Institute. Publication: RNF168 ubiquitinates K13-15 on H2A/H2AX to drive DNA damage signaling. Mattiroli F, Vissers JH, van Dijk WJ, Ikpa P, Citterio E, Vermeulen W, Marteijn JA, Sixma TK. Cell. 2012 Sep 14;150(6):1182-95. doi: 10.1016/j.cell.2012.08.005. PubMed 22980979.
Backbone
  Vector backbone: pcDNA3.1
  Vector type: Mammalian Expression
Growth in bacteria
  Bacterial resistance: Ampicillin, 100 μg/mL
  Growth temperature: 37°C
  Growth strain: DH5alpha
  Copy number: Unknown
Gene/Insert
  Gene/Insert name: H2A
  Species: H. sapiens (human)
  Insert size (bp): 394
  Mutation: Lysine at 15 is now Arginine
  Entrez Gene: H2AC20 (a.k.a. H2A, H2A-GL101, H2A/q, H2AFQ, HIST2H2AC)
  Promoter: CMV
  Tag / fusion protein: Flag (MDYKDDDDKVPRIQ) (N terminal on insert)
  Cloning method: Restriction Enzyme; 5′ cloning site BamHI (not destroyed); 3′ cloning site EcoRV (not destroyed)
  Sequencing primers: 5′ CMV-F; 3′ BGH-rev
Terms and licenses: Academic/Nonprofit Terms; Industry Terms: Not Available to Industry
How to cite: pCDNA3.1-Flag-H2A K15R was a gift from Titia Sixma (Addgene plasmid # 63567 ; http://n2t.net/addgene:63567 ; RRID:Addgene_63567)
